Addgene plasmid #65734: pet23a_RBPMS_20_196
Purpose: plasmid for bacterial overexpression of RBPMS
Depositing lab: Thomas Tuschl. Depositing organization: Rockefeller University. Publication: Identification of the RNA recognition element of the RBPMS family of RNA-binding proteins and their transcriptome-wide mRNA targets. Farazi TA, Leonhardt CS, Mukherjee N, Mihailovic A, Li S, Max KE, Meyer C, Yamaji M, Cekan P, Jacobs NC, Gerstberger S, Bognanni C, Larsson E, Ohler U, Tuschl T. RNA. 2014 Jul;20(7):1090-102. doi: 10.1261/rna.045005.114. Epub 2014 May 23. PubMed 24860013.
Backbone
  Vector backbone: pet23a
  Backbone manufacturer: Novagen
  Backbone size w/o insert (bp): 3626
  Vector type: Bacterial Expression
Growth in bacteria
  Bacterial resistance: Ampicillin, 100 μg/mL
  Growth temperature: 37°C
  Growth strain: Top10
  Copy number: Unknown
Gene/Insert
  Gene/Insert name: RBPMS
  Species: H. sapiens (human)
  Mutation: deletion construct encoding amino acids 20-196
  GenBank ID: NM_001008710
  Entrez Gene: RBPMS (a.k.a. HERMES)
  Promoter: T7
  Tag / fusion protein: His Tag (C terminal on backbone)
  Cloning method: Restriction Enzyme; 5′ cloning site SalI (not destroyed); 3′ cloning site NotI (not destroyed)
  Sequencing primers: 5′ T7_promoter_primer; 3′ T7_Terminal_Primer
Terms and licenses: Academic/Nonprofit Terms; Industry Terms: Not Available to Industry
How to cite: pet23a_RBPMS_20_196 was a gift from Thomas Tuschl (Addgene plasmid # 65734 ; http://n2t.net/addgene:65734 ; RRID:Addgene_65734)
