[The description below was written by a language model from this plasmid's Addgene catalogue record and pLannotate feature annotations shown in this document.]
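Description:
pet23a_RBPMS_20_196 is a bacterial expression plasmid built on the Novagen pET-23a backbone for overproducing a truncated form of the human RNA-binding protein RBPMS (also called HERMES) in E. coli. The 4,196 bp plasmid is propagated through a ColE1/pMB1-type origin and selected with ampicillin via the β-lactamase gene and its own promoter. The annotation also picks up the pBR322-derived bom region and a rop coding sequence, which normally restrains copy number; the catalogue lists copy number as unknown. An f1 phage origin is present as well, allowing single-stranded DNA production with helper phage.

The expression cassette begins with a T7 promoter, followed by the efficient ribosome binding site and short leader peptide (T7 tag) from phage gene 10. The RBPMS fragment, a deletion construct encoding amino acids 20 to 196, was inserted between SalI and NotI sites, both of which are retained. It lies downstream of the T7 tag, which suggests the leader is fused at the N terminus, although the catalogue lists only the C-terminal tag. A backbone-encoded His tag follows the insert; its 18 bp annotation corresponds to six histidines and permits metal-affinity purification. A T7 terminator closes the unit. The short "SET1" match between the His tag and the terminator is probably an automated hit to gene 10-derived backbone sequence rather than a functional fusion partner.

Because transcription depends on T7 RNA polymerase, expression requires a host strain that supplies that enzyme, whereas the listed Top10 strain serves for propagation only. The stated purpose is bacterial overexpression of RBPMS. The associated publication concerns the RNA recognition element and mRNA targets of the RBPMS family, consistent with use of the purified recombinant protein in RNA-binding studies.
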