Features (pLannotate 1.2.2; 14 found; start..end, strand, type, name):
     12..467     +  rep_origin     f1 ori (sequence partly withheld): f1 bacteriophage origin of replication; arrow indicates direction of (+) strand synthesis
    494..598     +  promoter       AmpR promoter: bla
    599..1459    +  CDS            AmpR: β-lactamase; bla; confers resistance to ampicillin, carbenicillin, and related antibiotics
   1630..2218    +  rep_origin     ori: high-copy-number ColE1/pMB1/pBR322/pUC origin of replication
   2404..2546    -  misc_feature   bom: basis of mobility region from pBR322
   2648..2839    -  CDS            rop: Rop protein, which maintains plasmids at low copy number; rop
   2856..3236    +  CDS            YPB1_ECOLX: Protein predicted: Swiss-Prot protein existence level 4. From Escherichia coli.
   3348..3366    +  promoter       T7 promoter: promoter for bacteriophage T7 RNA polymerase
   3398..3420    +  RBS            RBS: efficient ribosome binding site from bacteriophage T7 gene 10 (Olins and Rangwala, 1989)
   3428..3460    +  CDS            T7 tag (gene 10 leader): leader peptide from bacteriophage T7 gene 10 promotes efficient translation in E. coli
   3494..4024    +  CDS            RBPMS (fragment): RBPMS_HUMAN - Also known as HERMES. Experimental evidence at protein level: Swiss-Prot protein existence level 1. Acts as a coactivator of transcriptional activity. Required to increase TGFB1/Smad-mediated transactivation. Acts through SMAD2, SMAD3 and SMAD4 to increase transcriptional activity. Increases phosphorylation of SMAD2 and SMAD3 on their C-terminal SSXS motif, possibly through recruitment of TGFBR1. Promotes the nuclear accumulation of SMAD2, SMAD3 and SMAD4 proteins (PubMed:26347403). Binds to poly(A) RNA (PubMed:17099224, PubMed:26347403). From Homo sapiens (Human).
   4040..4057    +  CDS            9xHis (fragment): 9xHis affinity tag
   4067..4116    +  CDS            SET1 (fragment): solubility-enhancement tag derived from T7 phage gene 10B
   4124..4171    +  terminator     T7 terminator: transcription terminator for bacteriophage T7 RNA polymerase
>Addgene plasmid #65734 | pet23a_RBPMS_20_196 | depositor full sequence | sequence record 118445 | pet23a_RBPMS_20_196 sequence 4196 bps
TGGCGAATGGG
[124 nt withheld, positions 12-135]
C
[91 nt withheld, positions 137-227]
A
[49 nt withheld, positions 229-277]
CCTTTGACGTTGGAGTCCACGTTCTTT
[37 nt withheld, positions 305-341]
ACCCTATCTCGGTCTATTCTTTTGATTTATAAGGGATTTTGCCGATTTCGGCCTATTGGTTAAAAAATGA
GCTGATTTAACAAAAATTTAACGCGAATTTTAACAAAATATTAACGTTTACAATTTCAGGTGGCACTTTT
CGGGGAAATGTGCGCGGAACCCCTATTTGTTTATTTTTCTAAATACATTCAAATATGTATCCGCTCATGA
GACAATAACCCTGATAAATGCTTCAATAATATTGAAAAAGGAAGAGTATGAGTATTCAACATTTCCGTGT
CGCCCTTATTCCCTTTTTTGCGGCATTTTGCCTTCCTGTTTTTGCTCACCCAGAAACGCTGGTGAAAGTA
AAAGATGCTGAAGATCAGTTGGGTGCACGAGTGGGTTACATCGAACTGGATCTCAACAGCGGTAAGATCC
TTGAGAGTTTTCGCCCCGAAGAACGTTTTCCAATGATGAGCACTTTTAAAGTTCTGCTATGTGGCGCGGT
ATTATCCCGTATTGACGCCGGGCAAGAGCAACTCGGTCGCCGCATACACTATTCTCAGAATGACTTGGTT
GAGTACTCACCAGTCACAGAAAAGCATCTTACGGATGGCATGACAGTAAGAGAATTATGCAGTGCTGCCA
TAACCATGAGTGATAACACTGCGGCCAACTTACTTCTGACAACGATCGGAGGACCGAAGGAGCTAACCGC
TTTTTTGCACAACATGGGGGATCATGTAACTCGCCTTGATCGTTGGGAACCGGAGCTGAATGAAGCCATA
CCAAACGACGAGCGTGACACCACGATGCCTGCAGCAATGGCAACAACGTTGCGCAAACTATTAACTGGCG
AACTACTTACTCTAGCTTCCCGGCAACAATTAATAGACTGGATGGAGGCGGATAAAGTTGCAGGACCACT
TCTGCGCTCGGCCCTTCCGGCTGGCTGGTTTATTGCTGATAAATCTGGAGCCGGTGAGCGTGGGTCTCGC
GGTATCATTGCAGCACTGGGGCCAGATGGTAAGCCCTCCCGTATCGTAGTTATCTACACGACGGGGAGTC
AGGCAACTATGGATGAACGAAATAGACAGATCGCTGAGATAGGTGCCTCACTGATTAAGCATTGGTAACT
GTCAGACCAAGTTTACTCATATATACTTTAGATTGATTTAAAACTTCATTTTTAATTTAAAAGGATCTAG
GTGAAGATCCTTTTTGATAATCTCATGACCAAAATCCCTTAACGTGAGTTTTCGTTCCACTGAGCGTCAG
ACCCCGTAGAAAAGATCAAAGGATCTTCTTGAGATCCTTTTTTTCTGCGCGTAATCTGCTGCTTGCAAAC
AAAAAAACCACCGCTACCAGCGGTGGTTTGTTTGCCGGATCAAGAGCTACCAACTCTTTTTCCGAAGGTA
ACTGGCTTCAGCAGAGCGCAGATACCAAATACTGTCCTTCTAGTGTAGCCGTAGTTAGGCCACCACTTCA
AGAACTCTGTAGCACCGCCTACATACCTCGCTCTGCTAATCCTGTTACCAGTGGCTGCTGCCAGTGGCGA
TAAGTCGTGTCTTACCGGGTTGGACTCAAGACGATAGTTACCGGATAAGGCGCAGCGGTCGGGCTGAACG
GGGGGTTCGTGCACACAGCCCAGCTTGGAGCGAACGACCTACACCGAACTGAGATACCTACAGCGTGAGC
TATGAGAAAGCGCCACGCTTCCCGAAGGGAGAAAGGCGGACAGGTATCCGGTAAGCGGCAGGGTCGGAAC
AGGAGAGCGCACGAGGGAGCTTCCAGGGGGAAACGCCTGGTATCTTTATAGTCCTGTCGGGTTTCGCCAC
CTCTGACTTGAGCGTCGATTTTTGTGATGCTCGTCAGGGGGGCGGAGCCTATGGAAAAACGCCAGCAACG
CGGCCTTTTTACGGTTCCTGGCCTTTTGCTGGCCTTTTGCTCACATGTTCTTTCCTGCGTTATCCCCTGA
TTCTGTGGATAACCGTATTACCGCCTTTGAGTGAGCTGATACCGCTCGCCGCAGCCGAACGACCGAGCGC
AGCGAGTCAGTGAGCGAGGAAGCGGAAGAGCGCCTGATGCGGTATTTTCTCCTTACGCATCTGTGCGGTA
TTTCACACCGCATATATGGTGCACTCTCAGTACAATCTGCTCTGATGCCGCATAGTTAAGCCAGTATACA
CTCCGCTATCGCTACGTGACTGGGTCATGGCTGCGCCCCGACACCCGCCAACACCCGCTGACGCGCCCTG
ACGGGCTTGTCTGCTCCCGGCATCCGCTTACAGACAAGCTGTGACCGTCTCCGGGAGCTGCATGTGTCAG
AGGTTTTCACCGTCATCACCGAAACGCGCGAGGCAGCTGCGGTAAAGCTCATCAGCGTGGTCGTGAAGCG
ATTCACAGATGTCTGCCTGTTCATCCGCGTCCAGCTCGTTGAGTTTCTCCAGAAGCGTTAATGTCTGGCT
TCTGATAAAGCGGGCCATGTTAAGGGCGGTTTTTTCCTGTTTGGTCACTGATGCCTCCGTGTAAGGGGGA
TTTCTGTTCATGGGGGTAATGATACCGATGAAACGAGAGAGGATGCTCACGATACGGGTTACTGATGATG
AACATGCCCGGTTACTGGAACGTTGTGAGGGTAAACAACTGGCGGTATGGATGCGGCGGGACCAGAGAAA
AATCACTCAGGGTCAATGCCAGCGCTTCGTTAATACAGATGTAGGTGTTCCACAGGGTAGCCAGCAGCAT
CCTGCGATGCAGATCCGGAACATAATGGTGCAGGGCGCTGACTTCCGCGTTTCCAGACTTTACGAAACAC
GGAAACCGAAGACCATTCATGTTGTTGCTCAGGTCGCAGACGTTTTGCAGCAGCAGTCGCTTCACGTTCG
CTCGCGTATCGGTGATTCATTCTGCTAACCAGTAAGGCAACCCCGCCAGCCTAGCCGGGTCCTCAACGAC
AGGAGCACGATCATGCGCACCCGTGGCCAGGACCCAACGCTGCCCGAGATCTCGATCCCGCGAAATTAAT
ACGACTCACTATAGGGAGACCACAACGGTTTCCCTCTAGAAATAATTTTGTTTAACTTTAAGAAGGAGAT
ATACATATGGCTAGCATGACTGGTGGACAGCAAATGGGTCGCGGATCCGAATTCGAGCTCCGTCGACCCA
TGGAGGAGGAGGTCCGGACCCTATTTGTCAGTGGCCTTCCTCTGGATATCAAACCTCGGGAGCTCTATCT
GCTTTTCAGACCATTTAAGGGCTATGAGGGTTCTCTTATAAAGCTCACATCTAAACAGCCTGTAGGTTTT
GTCAGTTTTGACAGTCGCTCAGAAGCAGAGGCTGCAAAGAATGCTTTGAATGGCATCCGCTTCGATCCTG
AAATTCCGCAAACACTACGACTAGAGTTTGCTAAGGCAAACACGAAGATGGCCAAGAACAAACTCGTAGG
GACTCCAAACCCCAGTACTCCTCTGCCCAACACTGTACCTCAGTTCATTGCCAGAGAGCCATATGAGCTC
ACAGTGCCTGCACTTTACCCCAGTAGCCCTGAAGTGTGGGCCCCGTACCCTCTGTACCCAGCGGAGTTAG
CGCCTGCTCTACCTCCTCCTGCTTTCACCTATCCCGCTTCACTGCATGCCCAGATGCGCTGGCTCCCTCC
CTCCGAGGCTACTTCTCAGGGCTGGAAGTCCCGTCAGTTCTGCGCGGCCGCACTCGAGCACCACCACCAC
CACCACTGAGATCCGGCTGCTAACAAAGCCCGAAAGGAAGCTGAGTTGGCTGCTGCCACCGCTGAGCAAT
AACTAGCATAACCCCTTGGGGCCTCTAAACGGGTCTTGAGGGGTTTTTTGCTGAAAGGAGGAACTATATC
CGGAT
