>Addgene plasmid #65734 | pet23a_RBPMS_20_196 | addgene partial sequence | sequence record 116433 | T7term 5'-GCTAGTTATTGCTCAGCGG-3'
GCAGCCGGATCTCAGTGGTGGTGGTGGTGGTGCTCGAGTGCGGCCGCGCAGAACTGACGGGACTTCCAGC
CCTGAGAAGTAGCCTCGGAGGGAGGGAGCCAGCGCATCTGGGCATGCAGTGAAGCGGGATAGGTGAAAGC
AGGAGGAGGTAGAGCAGGCGCTAACTCCGCTGGGTACAGAGGGTACGGGGCCCACACTTCAGGGCTACTG
GGGTAAAGTGCAGGCACTGTGAGCTCATATGGCTCTCTGGCAATGAACTGAGGTACAGTGTTGGGCAGAG
GAGTACTGGGGTTTGGAGTCCCTACGAGTTTGTTCTTGGCCATCTTCGTGTTTGCCTTAGCAAACTCTAG
TCGTAGTGTTTGCGGAATTTCAGGATCGAAGCGGATGCCATTCAAAGCATTCTTTGCAGCCTCTGCTTCT
GAGCGACTGTCAAAACTGACAAAACCTACAGGCTGTTTAGATGTGAGCTTTATAAGAGAACCCTCATAGC
CCTTAAATGGTCTGAAAAGCAGATAGAGCTCCCGAGGTTTGATATCCAGAGGAAGGCCACTGACAAATAG
GGTCCGGACCTCCTCCTCCATGGGTCGACGGAGCTCGAATTCGGATCCGCGACCCATTTGCTGTCCACCA
GTCATGCTAGCCATATGTATATCTCCTTCTTAAAGTTAAACAAAATTATTTCTAGAGGGAAACCGTTGTG
GTCTCCCTATAGTGAGTCGTATTAATTTCGCGGGATCGAGATCTCGGGCAGCGTTGGGTCCTGGCCACGG
GTGCGCATGATCGTGCTCCTGTCGTTGAGGACCCGGCTAGGCTGGCGGGGTTGCCTTACTGG
