>Addgene plasmid #65734 | pet23a_RBPMS_20_196 | addgene partial sequence | sequence record 116912 | T7 5'-TAATACGACTCACTATAGGG-3'
GAAGGAGATATACATATGGCTAGCATGACTGGTGGACAGCAAATGGGTCGCGGATCCGAATTCGAGCTCC
GTCGACCCATGGAGGAGGAGGTCCGGACCCTATTTGTCAGTGGCCTTCCTCTGGATATCAAACCTCGGGA
GCTCTATCTGCTTTTCAGACCATTTAAGGGCTATGAGGGTTCTCTTATAAAGCTCACATCTAAACAGCCT
GTAGGTTTTGTCAGTTTTGACAGTCGCTCAGAAGCAGAGGCTGCAAAGAATGCTTTGAATGGCATCCGCT
TCGATCCTGAAATTCCGCAAACACTACGACTAGAGTTTGCTAAGGCAAACACGAAGATGGCCAAGAACAA
ACTCGTAGGGACTCCAAACCCCAGTACTCCTCTGCCCAACACTGTACCTCAGTTCATTGCCAGAGAGCCA
TATGAGCTCACAGTGCCTGCACTTTACCCCAGTAGCCCTGAAGTGTGGGCCCCGTACCCTCTGTACCCAG
CGGAGTTAGCGCCTGCTCTACCTCCTCCTGCTTTCACCTATCCCGCTTCACTGCATGCCCAGATGCGCTG
GCTCCCTCCCTCCGAGGCTACTTCTCAGGGCTGGAAGTCCCGTCAGTTCTGCGCGGCCGCACTCGAGCAC
CACCACCACCACCACTGAGATCCGGCTGCTAACAAAGCCCGAAAGGAAGCTGAGTTGGCTGCTGCCACCG
CTGAGCAATAACTAGCATAACCCCTTGGGGCCTCTAAACGGGTCTTGAGGGGTTTTTTGCTGAAAGGAGG
AACTATATCCGGATTGGCGAATGGGACGCGCCCTGTAGCGGCGCATTAAGC
